Addgene plasmid #216035: AA436
Purpose: Fragmid fragment: (Cas protein) binds MS2 stem loops
Depositing lab: John Doench. Depositing organization: Broad Institute. Publication: Modular vector assembly enables rapid assessment of emerging CRISPR technologies. McGee AV, Liu YV, Griffith AL, Szegletes ZM, Wen B, Kraus C, Miller NW, Steger RJ, Escude Velasco B, Bosch JA, Zirin JD, Viswanatha R, Sontheimer EJ, Goodale A, Greene MA, Green TM, Doench JG. Cell Genom. 2024 Mar 13;4(3):100519. doi: 10.1016/j.xgen.2024.100519. PubMed 38484704.
Backbone
  Vector backbone: pUC57-Kan
  Vector type: CRISPR ; Fragment
Growth in bacteria
  Bacterial resistance: Kanamycin, 50 μg/mL
  Growth temperature: 37°C
  Growth strain: DH5alpha
  Copy number: Unknown
Gene/Insert
  Gene/Insert name: MS2_v1.1
  Species: Other
  Cloning method: Unknown
Resource information
  A portion of this plasmid was derived from a plasmid made by: Genscript ID: U277P726G0-3
Terms and licenses: Academic/Nonprofit Terms; Industry Terms: Not Available to Industry
Depositor comments: Please visit https://www.biorxiv.org/content/10.1101/2023.10.25.564061v1 for bioRxiv preprint.
How to cite: AA436 was a gift from John Doench (Addgene plasmid # 216035 ; http://n2t.net/addgene:216035 ; RRID:Addgene_216035)
