[The description below was written by a language model from this plasmid's Addgene catalogue record and pLannotate feature annotations shown in this document.]
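Description:
AA436 is a small (about 3 kb) bacterial cloning plasmid from the Fragmid modular assembly toolkit. It is built on the pUC57-Kan backbone and serves as a storage vector for a single reusable part rather than as a finished expression construct. It is propagated in E. coli using the high-copy ColE1/pUC-type origin of replication and is selected with kanamycin through the aph(3')-Ia aminoglycoside phosphotransferase gene. The remaining backbone annotations are typical pUC57 remnants and play no role in the payload. They comprise fragments of lacZα and lacI, the lac promoter, operator and CAP binding site, and partial bom and rop sequences.

The insert, MS2_v1.1, occupies the cloning region that interrupts lacZα and is annotated as the coat (capsid) protein coding sequence of bacteriophage MS2. In the phage, this protein binds a specific RNA hairpin. In CRISPR engineering, that interaction is used to recruit proteins fused to the MS2 coat protein to guide RNAs carrying MS2 stem loops. The record files the part in the "Cas protein" position of the Fragmid system, with the stated function of binding MS2 stem loops.

No eukaryotic promoter, terminator, tags or fused effector domains are annotated. The lac promoter lies downstream of the coding sequence and points away from it, so the fragment does not appear to be intended for expression from this plasmid. Instead, it is presumably combined with other Fragmid modules, such as promoters, effector domains and selection cassettes, in a destination vector. The record does not state the cloning method or the flanking assembly sites.
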