Features (pLannotate 1.2.2; 10 found; start..end, strand, type, name):
    137..236     +  misc_feature   bom (fragment): basis of mobility region from pBR322
    242..399     -  CDS            lacZα (fragment): LacZα fragment of β-galactosidase; lacZ fragment
    445..831     +  CDS            CAPSD_BPMS2: Experimental evidence at protein level: Swiss-Prot protein existence level 1. Acts as a translational repressor of viral replicase synthesis late in infection. This latter function is the result of capsid protein interaction with an RNA hairpin which contains the replicase ribosome-binding site. From Escherichia phage MS2 (Bacteriophage MS2).
    927..943     -  protein_bind   lac operator: The lac repressor binds to the lac operator to inhibit transcription in E. coli. This inhibition can be relieved by adding lactose or isopropyl-β-D-thiogalactopyranoside (IPTG). lac repressor encoded by lacI
    951..981     -  promoter       lac promoter: promoter for the E. coli lac operon
    996..1017    -  protein_bind   CAP binding site: CAP binding activates transcription in the presence of cAMP. E. coli catabolite activator protein
   1030..1122    -  CDS            lacI (fragment): lac repressor; lacI; The lac repressor binds to the lac operator to inhibit transcription in E. coli. This inhibition can be relieved by adding lactose or isopropyl-β-D-thiogalactopyranoside (IPTG).
   1305..1893    -  rep_origin     ori: high-copy-number ColE1/pMB1/pBR322/pUC origin of replication
   2071..2880    -  CDS            KanR: aminoglycoside phosphotransferase; aph(3')-Ia; confers resistance to kanamycin in bacteria or G418 (Geneticin®) in eukaryotes
   2987..35      +  CDS            rop (fragment) (across the origin): Rop protein, which maintains plasmids at low copy number; rop
>Addgene plasmid #216035 | AA436 | addgene full sequence | sequence record 431541 | Addgene NGS Result
TCGCGCGTTTCGGTGATGACGGTGAAAACCTCTGACACATGCAGCTCCCGGAGACGGTCACAGCTTGTCT
GTAAGCGGATGCCGGGAGCAGACAAGCCCGTCAGGGCGCGTCAGCGGGTGTTGGCGGGTGTCGGGGCTGG
CTTAACTATGCGGCATCAGAGCAGATTGTACTGAGAGTGCACCATATGCGGTGTGAAATACCGCACAGAT
GCGTAAGGAGAAAATACCGCATCAGGCGCCATTCGCCATTCAGGCTGCGCAACTGTTGGGAAGGGCGATC
GGTGCGGGCCTCTTCGCTATTACGCCAGCTGGCGAAAGGGGGATGTGCTGCAAGGCGATTAAGTTGGGTA
ACGCCAGGGTTTTCCCAGTCACGACGTTGTAAAACGACGGCCAGAGAATTCGAGCTCGGTACCTCGCGAA
TACATCTAGATGAAGACTGGCAGCGCTTCAAACTTTACTCAGTTCGTGCTCGTGGACAATGGTGGGACAG
GGGATGTGACAGTGGCTCCTTCTAATTTCGCTAATGGGGTGGCAGAGTGGATCAGCTCCAACTCACGGAG
CCAGGCCTACAAGGTGACATGCAGCGTCAGGCAGTCTAGTGCCCAGAAGAGAAAGTATACCATCAAGGTG
GAGGTCCCCAAAGTGGCTACCCAGACAGTGGGCGGAGTCGAACTGCCTGTCGCCGCTTGGAGGTCCTACC
TGAACATGGAGCTCACTATCCCAATTTTCGCTACCAATTCTGACTGTGAACTCATCGTGAAGGCAATGCA
GGGGCTCCTCAAAGACGGTAATCCTATCCCTTCCGCCATCGCCGCTAACTCAGGTATCTACGGGTCCAAG
TCTTCATCGGATCCCGGGCCCGTCGACTGCAGAGGCCTGCATGCAAGCTTGGTGTAATCATGGTCATAGC
TGTTTCCTGTGTGAAATTGTTATCCGCTCACAATTCCACACAACATACGAGCCGGAAGCATAAAGTGTAA
AGCCTGGGGTGCCTAATGAGTGAGCTAACTCACATTAATTGCGTTGCGCTCACTGCCCGCTTTCCAGTCG
GGAAACCTGTCGTGCCAGCTGCATTAATGAATCGGCCAACGCGCGGGGAGAGGCGGTTTGCGTATTGGGC
GCTCTTCCGCTTCCTCGCTCACTGACTCGCTGCGCTCGGTCGTTCGGCTGCGGCGAGCGGTATCAGCTCA
CTCAAAGGCGGTAATACGGTTATCCACAGAATCAGGGGATAACGCAGGAAAGAACATGTGAGCAAAAGGC
CAGCAAAAGGCCAGGAACCGTAAAAAGGCCGCGTTGCTGGCGTTTTTCCATAGGCTCCGCCCCCCTGACG
AGCATCACAAAAATCGACGCTCAAGTCAGAGGTGGCGAAACCCGACAGGACTATAAAGATACCAGGCGTT
TCCCCCTGGAAGCTCCCTCGTGCGCTCTCCTGTTCCGACCCTGCCGCTTACCGGATACCTGTCCGCCTTT
CTCCCTTCGGGAAGCGTGGCGCTTTCTCATAGCTCACGCTGTAGGTATCTCAGTTCGGTGTAGGTCGTTC
GCTCCAAGCTGGGCTGTGTGCACGAACCCCCCGTTCAGCCCGACCGCTGCGCCTTATCCGGTAACTATCG
TCTTGAGTCCAACCCGGTAAGACACGACTTATCGCCACTGGCAGCAGCCACTGGTAACAGGATTAGCAGA
GCGAGGTATGTAGGCGGTGCTACAGAGTTCTTGAAGTGGTGGCCTAACTACGGCTACACTAGAAGAACAG
TATTTGGTATCTGCGCTCTGCTGAAGCCAGTTACCTTCGGAAAAAGAGTTGGTAGCTCTTGATCCGGCAA
ACAAACCACCGCTGGTAGCGGTGGTTTTTTTGTTTGCAAGCAGCAGATTACGCGCAGAAAAAAAGGATCT
CAAGAAGATCCTTTGATCTTTTCTACGGGGTCTGACGCTCAGTGGAACGAAAACTCACGTTAAGGGATTT
TGGTCATGAGATTATCAAAAAGGATCTTCACCTAGATCCTTTTAAATTAAAAATGAAGTTTTAAATCAAG
CCCAATCTGAATAATGTTACAACCAATTAACCAATTCTGATTAGAAAAACTCATCGAGCATCAAATGAAA
CTGCAATTTATTCATATCAGGATTATCAATACCATATTTTTGAAAAAGCCGTTTCTGTAATGAAGGAGAA
AACTCACCGAGGCAGTTCCATAGGATGGCAAGATCCTGGTATCGGTCTGCGATTCCGACTCGTCCAACAT
CAATACAACCTATTAATTTCCCCTCGTCAAAAATAAGGTTATCAAGTGAGAAATCACCATGAGTGACGAC
TGAATCCGGTGAGAATGGCAAAAGTTTATGCATTTCTTTCCAGACTTGTTCAACAGGCCAGCCATTACGC
TCGTCATCAAAATCACTCGCATCAACCAAACCGTTATTCATTCGTGATTGCGCCTGAGCGAGACGAAATA
CGCGATCGCTGTTAAAAGGACAATTACAAACAGGAATCGAATGCAACCGGCGCAGGAACACTGCCAGCGC
ATCAACAATATTTTCACCTGAATCAGGATATTCTTCTAATACCTGGAATGCTGTTTTTCCGGGGATCGCA
GTGGTGAGTAACCATGCATCATCAGGAGTACGGATAAAATGCTTGATGGTCGGAAGAGGCATAAATTCCG
TCAGCCAGTTTAGTCTGACCATCTCATCTGTAACATCATTGGCAACGCTACCTTTGCCATGTTTCAGAAA
CAACTCTGGCGCATCGGGCTTCCCATACAAGCGATAGATTGTCGCACCTGATTGCCCGACATTATCGCGA
GCCCATTTATACCCATATAAATCAGCATCCATGTTGGAATTTAATCGCGGCCTCGACGTTTCCCGTTGAA
TATGGCTCATAACACCCCTTGTATTACTGTTTATGTAAGCAGACAGTTTTATTGTTCATGATGATATATT
TTTATCTTGTGCAATGTAACATCAGAGATTTTGAGACACGGGCCAGAGCTGCA
